>Addgene plasmid #36877 | pBT255_(pCA-GFP4m) | depositor full sequence | sequence record 46121 | pBT255_(pCA-GFP4m) sequence 5691 bps
CACCTAAATTGTAAGCGTTAATATTTTGTTAAAATTCGCGTTAAATTTTTGTTAAATCAGCTCATTTTTT
AACCAATAGGCCGAAATCGGCAAAATCCCTTATAAATCAAAAGAATAGACCGAGATAGGGT
[37 nt withheld, positions 132-168]
AAAGAACGTGGACTCCAACGTCAAAGG
[49 nt withheld, positions 196-244]
T
[91 nt withheld, positions 246-336]
G
[124 nt withheld, positions 338-461]
CCCATTCGCCATTCAGGCTGCGCAACTGTTGGGAAGGGCGATCGGTGCGGGCCTCTTCGCTATTACGCCA
GCTGGCGAAAGGGGGATGTGCTGCAAGGCGATTAAGTTGGGTAACGCCAGGGTTTTCCCAGTCACGACGT
TGTAAAACGACGGCCAGTGAATTGTAATACGACTCACTATAGGGCGAATTGGGTACCGGGCCCCCCCTCG
AGGTCGACGGTATCGATAAGCTTCCCTTAATTAACCGTTTAAACAATTCTGCAGGAATCTAGTTATTAAT
AGTAATCAATTACGGGGTCATTAGTTCATAGCCCATATATGGAGTTCCGCGTTACATAACTTACGGTAAA
TGGCCCGCCTGGCTGACCGCCCAACGACCCCCGCCCATTGACGTCAATAATGACGTATGTTCCCATAGTA
ACGCCAATAGGGACTTTCCATTGACGTCAATGGGTGGAGTATTTACGGTAAACTGCCCACTTGGCAGTAC
ATCAAGTGTATCATATGCCAAGTACGCCCCCTATTGACGTCAATGACGGTAAATGGCCCGCCTGGCATTA
TGCCCAGTACATGACCTTATGGGACTTTCCTACTTGGCAGTACATCTACGTATTAGTCATCGCTATTACC
ATGGTCGAGGTGAGCCCCACGTTCTGCTTCACTCTCCCCATCTCCCCCCCCTCCCCACCCCCAATTTTGT
ATTTATTTATTTTTTAATTATTTTGTGCAGCGATGGGGGCGGGGGGGGGGGGGGGGCGCGCGCCAGGCGG
GGCGGGGCGGGGCGAGGGGCGGGGCGGGGCGAGGCGGAGAGGTGCGGCGGCAGCCAATCAGAGCGGCGCG
CTCCGAAAGTTTCCTTTTATGGCGAGGCGGCGGCGGCGGCGGCCCTATAAAAAGCGAAGCGCGCGGCGGG
CGGGGAGTCGCTGCGACGCTGCCTTCGCCCCGTGCCCCGCTCCGCCGCCGCCTCGCGCCGCCCGCCCCGG
CTCTGACTGACCGCGTTACTCCCACAGGTGAGCGGGCGGGACGGCCCTTCTCCTCCGGGCTGTAATTAGC
GCTTGGTTTAATGACGGCTTGTTTCTTTTCTGTGGCTGCGTGAAAGCCTTGAGGGGCTCCGGGAGGGCCC
TTTGTGCGGGGGGAGCGGCTCGGGGGGTGCGTGCGTGTGTGTGTGCGTGGGGAGCGCCGCGTGCGGCTCC
GCGCTGCCCGGCGGCTGTGAGCGCTGCGGGCGCGGCGCGGGGCTTTGTGCGCTCCGCAGTGTGCGCGAGG
GGAGCGCGGCCGGGGGCGGTGCCCCGCGGTGCGGGGGGGGCTGCGAGGGGAACAAAGGCTGCGTGCGGGG
TGTGTGCGTGGGGGGGTGAGCAGGGGGTGTGGGCGCGTCGGTCGGGCTGCAACCCCCCCTGCACCCCCCT
CCCCGAGTTGCTGAGCACGGCCCGGCTTCGGGTGCGGGGCTCCGTACGGGGCGTGGCGCGGGGCTCGCCG
TGCCGGGCGGGGGGTGGCGGCAGGTGGGGGTGCCGGGCGGGGCGGGGCCGCCTCGGGCCGGGGAGGGCTC
GGGGGAGGGGCGCGGCGGCCCCCGGAGCGCCGGCGGCTGTCGAGGCGCGGCGAGCCGCAGCCATTGCCTT
TTATGGTAATCGTGCGAGAGGGCGCAGGGACTTCCTTTGTCCCAAATCTGTGCGGAGCCGAAATCTGGGA
GGCGCCGCCGCACCCCCTCTAGCGGGCGCGGGGCGAAGCGGTGCGGCGCCGGCAGGAAGGAAATGGGCGG
GGAGGGCCTTCGTGCGTCGCCGCGCCGCCGTCCCCTTCTCCCTCTCCAGCCTCGGGGCTGTCCGCGGGGG
GACGGCTGCCTTCGGGGGGGACGGGGCAGGGCGGGGTTCGGCTTCTGGCGTGTGACCGGCGGCTCTAGAG
CCTCTGCTAACCATGTTCATGCCTTCTTCTTTTTCCTACAGCTCCTGGGCAACGTGCTGGTTATTGTGCT
GTCTCATCATTTTGGCAAAGAATTGATTTGATACCGCGGGCCCGGGCCGCCACCATGGTGAGCAAGGGCG
AGGAGCTGTTCACCGGGGTGGTGCCCATCCTGGTCGAGCTGGACGGCGACGTAAACGGCCACAAGTTCAG
CGTGTCCGGCGAGGGCGAGGGCGATGCCACCTACGGCAAGCTGACCCTGAAGTTCATCTGCACCACCGGC
AAGCTGCCCGTGCCCTGGCCCACCCTCGTGACCACCCTGACCTACGGCGTGCAGTGCTTCAGCCGCTACC
CCGACCACATGAAGCAGCACGACTTCTTCAAGTCCGCCATGCCCGAAGGCTACGTCCAGGAGCGCACCAT
CTTCTTCAAGGACGACGGCAACTACAAGACCCGCGCCGAGGTGAAGTTCGAGGGCGACACCCTGGTGAAC
CGCATCGAGCTGAAGGGCATCGACTTCAAGGAGGACGGCAACATCCTGGGGCACAAGCTGGAGTACAACT
ACAACAGCCACAACGTCTATATCATGGCCGACAAGCAGAAGAACGGCATCAAGGCGAACTTCAAGATCCG
CCACAACATCGAGGACGGCGGCGTGCAGCTCGCCGACCACTACCAGCAGAACACCCCCATCGGCGACGGC
CCCGTGCTGCTGCCCGACAACCACTACCTGAGCACCCAGTCCGCCCTGAGCAAAGACCCCAACGAGAAGC
GCGATCACATGGTCCTGCTGGAGTTCGTGACCGCCGCCGGGATCACTCTCGGCATGGACGAGCTTTACAA
GTAAGAATTCTAGATAACTGATCATAATCAGCCATACCACATTTGTAGAGGTTTTACTTGCTTTAAAAAA
CCTCCCACACCTCCCCCTGAACCTGAAACATAAAATGAATGCAATTGTTGTTGTTAACTTGTTTATTGCA
GCTTATAATGGTTACAAATAAAGCAATAGCATCACAAATTTCACAAATAAAGCATTTTTTTCACTGCATT
CTAGTTGTGGTTTGTCCAAACTCATCAATGTATCTTATTTAAATTGGGCGCGCCCAACTAGTTCTAGAGC
GGCCGCCACCGCGGTGGAGCTCCAGCTTTTGTTCCCTTTAGTGAGGGTTAATTTCGAGCTTGGCGTAATC
ATGGTCATAGCTGTTTCCTGTGTGAAATTGTTATCCGCTCACAATTCCACACAACATACGAGCCGGAAGC
ATAAAGTGTAAAGCCTGGGGTGCCTAATGAGTGAGCTAACTCACATTAATTGCGTTGCGCTCACTGCCCG
CTTTCCAGTCGGGAAACCTGTCGTGCCAGCTGCATTAATGAATCGGCCAACGCGCGGGGAGAGGCGGTTT
GCGTATTGGGCGCTCTTCCGCTTCCTCGCTCACTGACTCGCTGCGCTCGGTCGTTCGGCTGCGGCGAGCG
GTATCAGCTCACTCAAAGGCGGTAATACGGTTATCCACAGAATCAGGGGATAACGCAGGAAAGAACATGT
GAGCAAAAGGCCAGCAAAAGGCCAGGAACCGTAAAAAGGCCGCGTTGCTGGCGTTTTTCCATAGGCTCCG
CCCCCCTGACGAGCATCACAAAAATCGACGCTCAAGTCAGAGGTGGCGAAACCCGACAGGACTATAAAGA
TACCAGGCGTTTCCCCCTGGAAGCTCCCTCGTGCGCTCTCCTGTTCCGACCCTGCCGCTTACCGGATACC
TGTCCGCCTTTCTCCCTTCGGGAAGCGTGGCGCTTTCTCATAGCTCACGCTGTAGGTATCTCAGTTCGGT
GTAGGTCGTTCGCTCCAAGCTGGGCTGTGTGCACGAACCCCCCGTTCAGCCCGACCGCTGCGCCTTATCC
GGTAACTATCGTCTTGAGTCCAACCCGGTAAGACACGACTTATCGCCACTGGCAGCAGCCACTGGTAACA
GGATTAGCAGAGCGAGGTATGTAGGCGGTGCTACAGAGTTCTTGAAGTGGTGGCCTAACTACGGCTACAC
TAGAAGGACAGTATTTGGTATCTGCGCTCTGCTGAAGCCAGTTACCTTCGGAAAAAGAGTTGGTAGCTCT
TGATCCGGCAAACAAACCACCGCTGGTAGCGGTGGTTTTTTTGTTTGCAAGCAGCAGATTACGCGCAGAA
AAAAAGGATCTCAAGAAGATCCTTTGATCTTTTCTACGGGGTCTGACGCTCAGTGGAACGAAAACTCACG
TTAAGGGATTTTGGTCATGAGATTATCAAAAAGGATCTTCACCTAGATCCTTTTAAATTAAAAATGAAGT
TTTAAATCAATCTAAAGTATATATGAGTAAACTTGGTCTGACAGTTACCAATGCTTAATCAGTGAGGCAC
CTATCTCAGCGATCTGTCTATTTCGTTCATCCATAGTTGCCTGACTCCCCGTCGTGTAGATAACTACGAT
ACGGGAGGGCTTACCATCTGGCCCCAGTGCTGCAATGATACCGCGAGACCCACGCTCACCGGCTCCAGAT
TTATCAGCAATAAACCAGCCAGCCGGAAGGGCCGAGCGCAGAAGTGGTCCTGCAACTTTATCCGCCTCCA
TCCAGTCTATTAATTGTTGCCGGGAAGCTAGAGTAAGTAGTTCGCCAGTTAATAGTTTGCGCAACGTTGT
TGCCATTGCTACAGGCATCGTGGTGTCACGCTCGTCGTTTGGTATGGCTTCATTCAGCTCCGGTTCCCAA
CGATCAAGGCGAGTTACATGATCCCCCATGTTGTGCAAAAAAGCGGTTAGCTCCTTCGGTCCTCCGATCG
TTGTCAGAAGTAAGTTGGCCGCAGTGTTATCACTCATGGTTATGGCAGCACTGCATAATTCTCTTACTGT
CATGCCATCCGTAAGATGCTTTTCTGTGACTGGTGAGTACTCAACCAAGTCATTCTGAGAATAGTGTATG
CGGCGACCGAGTTGCTCTTGCCCGGCGTCAATACGGGATAATACCGCGCCACATAGCAGAACTTTAAAAG
TGCTCATCATTGGAAAACGTTCTTCGGGGCGAAAACTCTCAAGGATCTTACCGCTGTTGAGATCCAGTTC
GATGTAACCCACTCGTGCACCCAACTGATCTTCAGCATCTTTTACTTTCACCAGCGTTTCTGGGTGAGCA
AAAACAGGAAGGCAAAATGCCGCAAAAAAGGGAATAAGGGCGACACGGAAATGTTGAATACTCATACTCT
TCCTTTTTCAATATTATTGAAGCATTTATCAGGGTTATTGTCTCATGAGCGGATACATATTTGAATGTAT
TTAGAAAAATAAACAAATAGGGGTTCCGCGCACATTTCCCCGAAAAGTGC
Features (pLannotate 1.2.2; 19 found; start..end, strand, type, name):
     33..461     -  rep_origin     f1 ori (sequence partly withheld): f1 bacteriophage origin of replication; arrow indicates direction of (+) strand synthesis
    466..623     -  CDS            lacZα (fragment): LacZα fragment of β-galactosidase; lacZ fragment
    626..644     +  promoter       T7 promoter: promoter for bacteriophage T7 RNA polymerase
    653..694     -  misc_feature   MCS (fragment): pBluescript multiple cloning site
    791..1094    +  enhancer       CMV enhancer: human cytomegalovirus immediate early enhancer
   1096..1373    +  promoter       chicken β-actin promoter: No description available
   1375..2392    +  intron         chimeric intron: chimera between introns from chicken β-actin and rabbit β-globin
   2476..3195    +  CDS            EGFP: the original enhanced GFP (Yang et al., 1996) mammalian codon-optimized
   3210..3294    +  CDS            large T antigen (fragment): large T antigen from SV40 (simian virus 40)
   3317..3438    +  polyA_signal   SV40 poly(A) signal: SV40 polyadenylation signal
   3458..3493    -  misc_feature   MCS (fragment): pBluescript multiple cloning site
   3506..3524    -  promoter       T3 promoter: promoter for bacteriophage T3 RNA polymerase
   3569..3585    -  protein_bind   lac operator: The lac repressor binds to the lac operator to inhibit transcription in E. coli. This inhibition can be relieved by adding lactose or isopropyl-β-D-thiogalactopyranoside (IPTG). lac repressor encoded by lacI
   3593..3623    -  promoter       lac promoter: promoter for the E. coli lac operon
   3638..3659    -  protein_bind   CAP binding site: CAP binding activates transcription in the presence of cAMP. E. coli catabolite activator protein
   3672..3764    -  CDS            lacI (fragment): lac repressor; lacI; The lac repressor binds to the lac operator to inhibit transcription in E. coli. This inhibition can be relieved by adding lactose or isopropyl-β-D-thiogalactopyranoside (IPTG).
   3947..4535    -  rep_origin     ori: high-copy-number ColE1/pMB1/pBR322/pUC origin of replication
   4706..5566    -  CDS            AmpR: β-lactamase; bla; confers resistance to ampicillin, carbenicillin, and related antibiotics
   5567..5671    -  promoter       AmpR promoter: bla
