[The description below was written by a language model from this plasmid's Addgene catalogue record and pLannotate feature annotations shown in this document.]
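Description:
pBT255_(pCA-GFP4m) is a 5,691 bp mammalian expression plasmid built on the pBluescript SK(+) backbone. It is propagated in E. coli as a high-copy plasmid through its ColE1/pUC-type origin and selected with ampicillin via the β-lactamase gene and its native promoter. The backbone also retains the f1 phage origin, which allows single-stranded DNA production. Remnants of the lacZα/lac promoter region and the flanking T7 and T3 phage promoters are present, with fragments of the pBluescript multiple cloning site on either side of the insert. No mammalian selection marker is annotated, so the plasmid appears suited to transient expression or use as a source of the cassette.

The payload is a GFP expression cassette driven by the CAG promoter. This composite element consists of the human CMV immediate-early enhancer, the chicken β-actin promoter and a chimeric chicken β-actin/rabbit β-globin intron, and it gives strong, broadly active transcription in mammalian cells. The coding sequence is annotated as EGFP, but the catalogue describes it as mut4EGFP, a variant carrying the F64L, S65T, V163A and S175G substitutions. It was cloned between XmaI and EcoRI sites, both preserved. Downstream lie a short SV40 large T antigen fragment, probably carried along with the SV40-derived 3′ region, and the SV40 polyadenylation signal that terminates the transcript.

Part of the plasmid derives from an earlier construct made for imaging cells in the developing nervous system with modified GFP. It was deposited with work extending Mosaic Analysis with Double Markers (MADM) in mice. The record does not state its exact role there, but it is consistent with a constitutive green fluorescent marker or control.
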