Addgene plasmid #36877: pBT255_(pCA-GFP4m)
Depositing lab: Liqun Luo. Depositing organization: Stanford University. Publication: Extensions of MADM (Mosaic Analysis with Double Markers) in Mice. Tasic B, Miyamichi K, Hippenmeyer S, Dani VS, Zeng H, Joo W, Zong H, Chen-Tsai Y, Luo L. PLoS One. 2012;7(3):e33332. Epub 2012 Mar 27. 10.1371/journal.pone.0033332 PubMed 22479386.
Backbone
  Vector backbone: pBluescript SK(+)
  Backbone manufacturer: Stratagene
  Backbone size w/o insert (bp): 3000
  Total vector size (bp): 5691
  Vector type: Mammalian Expression
Growth in bacteria
  Bacterial resistance: Ampicillin, 100 μg/mL
  Growth temperature: 37°C
  Growth strain: DH5alpha
  Copy number: High Copy
Gene/Insert
  Gene/Insert name: GFP (alt name: mut4EGFP)
  Mutation: F64L; S65T; V163A; S175G
  Promoter: CAG (chicken beta actin promoter and CMV enhancer)
  Cloning method: Restriction Enzyme; 5′ cloning site XmaI (not destroyed); 3′ cloning site EcoRI (not destroyed)
  Sequencing primers: 5′ see sequence; 3′ T3
Resource information
  A portion of this plasmid was derived from a plasmid made by: Amy Okada from S. McConnell lab (Okada et al,Imaging cells in the developing nervous system with retrovirus expressing modified green fluorescent protein, 1999, Exp Neurol 156(2): 394-406)
Terms and licenses: Academic/Nonprofit Terms; Industry Terms: Not Available to Industry
How to cite: pBT255_(pCA-GFP4m) was a gift from Liqun Luo (Addgene plasmid # 36877 ; http://n2t.net/addgene:36877 ; RRID:Addgene_36877)
