>Addgene plasmid #36877 | pBT255_(pCA-GFP4m) | addgene partial sequence | sequence record 49839 | pCAG-F 5'-GCAACGTGCTGGTTATTGTG-3'
TCAAGTCCGCCATGCCCGAAGGCTACGTCCAGGAGCGCACCATCTTCTTCAAGGACGACGGCAACTACAA
GACCCGCGCCGAGGTGAAGTTCGAGGGCGACACCCTGGTGAACCGCATCGAGCTGAAGGGCATCGACTTC
AAGGAGGACGGCAACATCCTGGGGCACAAGCTGGAGTACAACTACAACAGCCACAACGTCTATATCATGG
CCGACAAGCAGAAGAACGGCATCAAGGCGAACTTCAAGATCCGCCACAACATCGAGGACGGCGGCGTGCA
GCTCGCCGACCACTACCAGCAGAACACCCCCATCGGCGACGGCCCCGTGCTGCTGCCCGACAACCACTAC
CTGAGCACCCAGTCCGCCCTGAGCAAAGACCCCAACGAGAAGCGCGATCACATGGTCCTGCTGGA
